>Addgene plasmid #238851 | NanoLuc-DGK_ Fusion Vector | addgene full sequence | sequence record 478493 | Addgene NGS Result
TCAATATTGGCCATTAGCCATATTATTCATTGGTTATATAGCATAAATCAATATTGGCTATTGGCCATTG
CATACGTTGTATCTATATCATAATATGTACATTTATATTGGCTCATGTCCAATATGACCGCCATGTTGGC
ATTGATTATTGACTAGTTATTAATAGTAATCAATTACGGGGTCATTAGTTCATAGCCCATATATGGAGTT
CCGCGTTACATAACTTACGGTAAATGGCCCGCCTGGCTGACCGCCCAACGACCCCCGCCCATTGACGTCA
ATAATGACGTATGTTCCCATAGTAACGCCAATAGGGACTTTCCATTGACGTCAATGGGTGGAGTATTTAC
GGTAAACTGCCCACTTGGCAGTACATCAAGTGTATCATATGCCAAGTCCGCCCCCTATTGACGTCAATGA
CGGTAAATGGCCCGCCTGGCATTATGCCCAGTACATGACCTTACGGGACTTTCCTACTTGGCAGTACATC
TACGTATTAGTCATCGCTATTACCATGGTGATGCGGTTTTGGCAGTACACCAATGGGCGTGGATAGCGGT
TTGACTCACGGGGATTTCCAAGTCTCCACCCCATTGACGTCAATGGGAGTTTGTTTTGGCACCAAAATCA
ACGGGACTTTCCAAAATGTCGTAATAACCCCGCCCCGTTGACGCAAATGGGCGGTAGGCGTGTACGGTGG
GAGGTCTATATAAGCAGAGCTGGTTTAGTGAACCGTCAGATCACTAGAAGCTTTATTGCGGTAGTTTATC
ACAGTTAAATTGCTAACGCAGTCAGTGCTTCTGACACAACAGTCTCGAACTTAAGCTGCAGAAGTTGGTC
GTGAGGCACTGGGCAGGTAAGTATCAAGGTTACAAGACAGGTTTAAGGAGACCAATAGAAACTGGGCTTG
TCGAGACAGAGAAGACTCTTGCGTTTCTGATAGGCACCTATTGGTCTTACTGACATCCACTTTGCCTTTC
TCTCCACAGGTGTCCACTCCCAGTTCAATTACAGCTCTTAAGGCTAGAGTATTAATACGACTCACTATAG
GGCTAGCGCTCACCATGGTCTTCACACTCGAAGATTTCGTTGGGGACTGGCGACAGACAGCCGGCTACAA
CCTGGACCAAGTCCTTGAACAGGGAGGTGTGTCCAGTTTGTTTCAGAATCTCGGGGTGTCCGTAACTCCG
ATCCAAAGGATTGTCCTGAGCGGTGAAAATGGGCTGAAGATCGACATCCATGTCATCATCCCGTATGAAG
GTCTGAGCGGCGACCAAATGGGCCAGATCGAAAAAATTTTTAAGGTGGTGTACCCTGTGGATGATCATCA
CTTTAAGGTGATCCTGCACTATGGCACACTGGTAATCGACGGGGTTACGCCGAACATGATCGACTATTTC
GGACGGCCGTATGAAGGCATCGCCGTGTTCGACGGCAAAAAGATCACTGTAACAGGGACCCTGTGGAACG
GCAACAAAATTATCGACGAGCGCCTGATCAACCCCGACGGCTCCCTGCTGTTCCGAGTAACCATCAACGG
AGTGACCGGCTGGCGGCTGTGCGAACGCATTCTGGCGGGCTCGAGCGGCGCGATCGCCATGGCAAAGGAG
AGGGGACTGATCAGCCCATCCGACTTCGCCCAGCTGCAGAAGTACATGGAGTATTCTACCAAGAAGGTGA
GCGACGTGCTGAAGCTGTTTGAGGATGGCGAGATGGCCAAGTACGTGCAGGGCGACGCCATCGGCTATGA
GGGCTTCCAGCAGTTTCTGAAGATCTACCTGGAGGTGGATAATGTGCCTCGGCACCTGTCTCTGGCCCTG
TTCCAGAGCTTTGAGACCGGCCACTGCCTGAACGAGACCAATGTGACAAAGGACGTGGTGTGCCTGAATG
ACGTGAGCTGTTACTTCTCTCTGCTGGAGGGCGGCAGACCAGAGGATAAGCTGGAGTTCACCTTTAAGCT
GTATGACACAGATAGGAACGGCATCCTGGACAGCTCCGAGGTGGATAAGATCATCCTGCAGATGATGCGC
GTGGCCGAGTACCTGGACTGGGATGTGAGCGAGCTGCGGCCCATCCTGCAGGAGATGATGAAGGAGATCG
ACTATGATGGATCTGGAAGCGTGTCCCAGGCAGAGTGGGTGCGGGCAGGAGCCACCACAGTGCCTCTGCT
GGTGCTGCTGGGCCTGGAGATGACCCTGAAGGACGATGGCCAGCACATGTGGCGGCCAAAGAGATTTCCT
AGGCCAGTGTATTGCAACCTGTGCGAGTCTAGCATCGGCCTGGGCAAGCAGGGCCTGTCCTGCAACCTGT
GCAAGTACACCGTGCACGACCAGTGCGCCATGAAGGCCCTGCCTTGTGAGGTGTCCACATATGCCAAGTC
TCGCAAGGACATCGGCGTGCAGAGCCACGTGTGGGTGCGGGGAGGATGCGAGTCCGGCCGCTGCGATCGG
TGTCAGAAGAAGATCCGCATCTACCACAGCCTGACCGGCCTGCACTGCGTGTGGTGTCACCTGGAGATCC
ACGACGATTGTCTGCAGGCAGTGGGACACGAGTGCGACTGTGGACTGCTGCGCGATCACATCCTGCCCCC
TTCCTCTATCTATCCAAGCGTGCTGGCATCCGGACCTGACAGGAAGAACAGCAAGACCTCCCAGAAGACA
ATGGACGATCTGAATCTGTCTACCAGCGAGGCCCTGAGGATCGATCCAGTGCCTAACACACACCCACTGC
TGGTGTTCGTGAATCCCAAGTCCGGCGGCAAGCAGGGCCAGAGAGTGCTGTGGAAGTTCCAGTACATCCT
GAACCCAAGGCAGGTGTTTAATCTGCTGAAGGACGGCCCCGAGATCGGCCTGAGACTGTTTAAGGACGTG
CCTGATAGCAGGATCCTGGTGTGCGGAGGCGACGGAACCGTGGGCTGGATCCTGGAGACAATCGATAAGG
CCAACCTGCCCGTGCTGCCACCAGTGGCCGTGCTGCCTCTGGGCACCGGCAATGATCTGGCAAGATGTCT
GAGATGGGGAGGAGGATACGAGGGACAGAACCTGGCCAAGATCCTGAAGGACCTGGAGATGTCCAAGGTG
GTGCACATGGATAGATGGTCTGTGGAAGTGATCCCACAGCAGACAGAGGAGAAGTCCGACCCAGTGCCCT
TCCAGATCATCAACAATTATTTTTCCATCGGCGTGGATGCCTCTATCGCCCACCGCTTCCACATCATGCG
GGAGAAGTACCCCGAGAAGTTTAACTCTAGGATGAAGAATAAGCTGTGGTATTTCGAGTTTGCCACCTCC
GAGTCTATCTTCAGCACATGCAAGAAGCTGGAGGAGTCCCTGACCGTGGAGATCTGTGGCAAGCCCCTGG
ACCTGTCTAATCTGAGCCTGGAGGGCATCGCCGTGCTGAACATCCCAAGCATGCACGGCGGCTCCAATCT
GTGGGGCGACACACGGAGACCCCACGGCGATATCTACGGCATCAACCAGGCCCTGGGAGCAACCGCCAAA
GTGATCACAGACCCTGATATCCTGAAGACCTGCGTGCCAGACCTGTCTGATAAGAGACTGGAGGTGGTGG
GACTGGAGGGAGCAATCGAGATGGGCCAGATCTATACAAAGCTGAAGAACGCAGGCAGGCGCCTGGCAAA
GTGCAGCGAGATCACCTTCCACACCACAAAGACACTGCCCATGCAGATCGACGGCGAGCCTTGGATGCAG
ACCCCATGTACAATCAAGATCACCCACAAGAACCAGATGCCTATGCTGATGGGCCCTCCACCCAGGTCTA
CAAATTTCTTTGGCTTTCTGAGCGTTTAAACGAATTCGGGCTCGGTACCCGGGGATCCTCTAGAGTCGAC
CTGCAGGCATGCAAGCTGATCCGGCTGCTAACAAAGCCCGAAAGGAAGCTGAGTTGGCTGCTGCCACCGC
TGAGCAATAACTAGCATAACCCCTTGGGGCGGCCGCTTCGAGCAGACATGATAAGATACATTGATGAGTT
TGGACAAACCACAACTAGAATGCAGTGAAAAAAATGCTTTATTTGTGAAATTTGTGATGCTATTGCTTTA
TTTGTAACCATTATAAGCTGCAATAAACAAGTTAACAACAACAATTGCATTCATTTTATGTTTCAGGTTC
AGGGGGAGATGTGGGAGGTTTTTTTAAGCAAGTAAAACCTCTACAAATGTGGTAAAATCGAATTTTAACA
AAATATTAACGCTTACAATTTCCTGATGCGGTATTTTCTCCTTACGCATCTGTGCGGTATTTCACACCGC
ATACGCGGATCTGCGCAGCACCATGGCCTGAAATAACCTCTGAAAGAGGAACTTGGTTAGGTACCTTCTG
AGGCGGAAAGAACCAGCTGTGGAATGTGTGTCAGTTAGGGTGTGGAAAGTCCCCAGGCTCCCCAGCAGGC
AGAAGTATGCAAAGCATGCATCTCAATTAGTCAGCAACCAGGTGTGGAAAGTCCCCAGGCTCCCCAGCAG
GCAGAAGTATGCAAAGCATGCATCTCAATTAGTCAGCAACCATAGTCCCGCCCCTAACTCCGCCCATCCC
GCCCCTAACTCCGCCCAGTTCCGCCCATTCTCCGCCCCATGGCTGACTAATTTTTTTTATTTATGCAGAG
GCCGAGGCCGCCTCGGCCTCTGAGCTATTCCAGAAGTAGTGAGGAGGCTTTTTTGGAGGCCTAGGCTTTT
GCAAAAAGCTTAATTAACTGTTGACAATTAATCATCGGCATAGTATATCGGCATAGTATAATACGACAAG
GTGAGGAACTAAACCCAGGAGGCAGATCATGATTGAACAAGATGGATTGCACGCAGGTTCTCCGGCCGCT
TGGGTGGAGAGGCTATTCGGCTATGACTGGGCACAACAGACAATCGGCTGCTCTGATGCCGCCGTGTTCC
GGCTGTCAGCGCAGGGGCGCCCGGTTCTTTTTGTCAAGACCGACCTGTCCGGTGCCCTGAATGAACTGCA
GGACGAGGCAGCGCGGCTATCGTGGCTGGCCACGACGGGCGTTCCTTGCGCAGCTGTGCTCGACGTTGTC
ACTGAAGCGGGAAGGGACTGGCTGCTATTGGGCGAAGTGCCGGGGCAGGATCTCCTGTCATCTCACCTTG
CTCCTGCCGAGAAAGTATCCATCATGGCTGATGCAATGCGGCGGCTGCATACGCTTGATCCGGCTACCTG
CCCATTCGACCACCAAGCGAAACATCGCATCGAGCGAGCACGTACTCGGATGGAAGCCGGTCTTGTCGAT
CAGGATGATCTGGACGAAGAGCATCAGGGGCTCGCGCCAGCCGAACTGTTCGCCAGGCTCAAGGCGCGCA
TGCCCGACGGCGAGGATCTCGTCGTGACCCATGGCGATGCCTGCTTGCCGAATATCATGGTGGAAAATGG
CCGCTTTTCTGGATTCATCGACTGTGGCCGGCTGGGTGTGGCGGACCGCTATCAGGACATAGCGTTGGCT
ACCCGTGATATTGCTGAAGAGCTTGGCGGCGAATGGGCTGACCGCTTCCTCGTGCTTTACGGTATCGCCG
CTCCCGATTCGCAGCGCATCGCCTTCTATCGCCTTCTTGACGAGTTCTTCTGAGCGGGACTCTGGGGTTC
GAAATGACCGACCAAGCGACGCCCAACCTGCCATCACGATGGCCGCAATAAAATATCTTTATTTTCATTA
CATCTGTGTGTTGGTTTTTTGTGTGAATCGATAGCGATAAGGATCCGCTCATGCGATGATAAGCTGTCAA
ACATGAGAATTACAACTTATATCGTATGGGGCTGACTTCAGGTGCTACATTTGAAGAGATAAATTGCACT
GAAATCTAGAAATATTTTATCTGATTAATAAGATGATCTTCTTGAGATCGTTTTGGTCTGCGCGTAATCT
CTTGCTCTGAAAACGAAAAAACCGCCTTGCAGGGCGGTTTTTCGAAGGTTCTCTGAGCTACCAACTCTTT
GAACCGAGGTAACTGGCTTGGAGGAGCGCAGTCACCAAAACTTGTCCTTTCAGTTTAGCCTTAACCGGCG
CATGACTTCAAGACTAACTCCTCTAAATCAATTACCAGTGGCTGCTGCCAGTGGTGCTTTTGCATGTCTT
TCCGGGTTGGACTCAAGACGATAGTTACCGGATAAGGCGCAGCGGTCGGACTGAACGGGGGGTTCGTGCA
TACAGTCCAGCTTGGAGCGAACTGCCTACCCGGAACTGAGTGTCAGGCGTGGAATGAGACAAACGCGGCC
ATAACAGCGGAATGACACCGGTAAACCGAAAGGCAGGAACAGGAGAGCGCACGAGGGAGCCGCCAGGGGG
AAACGCCTGGTATCTTTATAGTCCTGTCGGGTTTCGCCACCACTGATTTGAGCGTCAGATTTCGTGATGC
TTGTCAGGGGGGCGGAGCCTATGGAAAAACGGCTTTGCCGCGGCCCTCTCACTTCCCTGTTAAGTATCTT
CCTGGCATCTTCCAGGAAATCTCCGCCCCGTTCGTAAGCCATTTCCGCTCGCCGCAGTCGAACGACCGAG
CGTAGCGAGTCAGTGAGCGAGGAAGCGGAATATATCCTGTATCACATATTCTGCTGACGCACCGGTGCAG
CCTTTTTTCTCCTGCCACATGAAGCACTTCACTGACACCCTCATCAGTGCCAACATAGTAAGCCAGTATA
CACTCCGCTAGCGCTGATGTCCGGCGGTGCTTTTGCCGTTACGCACCACCCCGTCATGAGATTACGCGTT
TTAGCGGTGCGTACAATTAAGGGATTATGGTAAATCCACTTACTGTCTGCCCTCGTAGCCATCGAGATAA
ACCGCAGTACTCCGGCCACGATGCGTCCGGCGTAGAGGATCGAGATCT
Features (pLannotate 1.2.2; 23 found; start..end, strand, type, name):
    140..517     +  enhancer       CMV enhancer: human cytomegalovirus immediate early enhancer
    519..718     +  promoter       CMV promoter: human cytomegalovirus (CMV) immediate early promoter
    857..989     +  intron         chimeric intron: chimera between introns from human β-globin and immunoglobulin heavy chain genes
   1033..1051    +  promoter       T7 promoter: promoter for bacteriophage T7 RNA polymerase
   1065..1577    +  CDS            Nluc: NanoLuc® luciferase human codon-optimized
   1599..3803    +  CDS            DGKA: DGKA_HUMAN - Also known as DAGK, DAGK1. Experimental evidence at protein level: Swiss-Prot protein existence level 1. Diacylglycerol kinase that converts diacylglycerol/DAG into phosphatidic acid/phosphatidate/PA and regulates the respective levels of these two bioactive lipids (PubMed:2175712, PubMed:15544348). Thereby, acts as a central switch between the signaling pathways activated by these second messengers with different cellular targets and opposite effects in numerous biological processes (PubMed:2175712, PubMed:15544348). Also plays an important role in the biosynthesis of complex lip
   3812..3867    +  misc_feature   MCS: pUC18/19 multiple cloning site
   3874..3923    +  CDS            SET1 (fragment): solubility-enhancement tag derived from T7 phage gene 10B
   3931..3950    +  terminator     T7 terminator (fragment): transcription terminator for bacteriophage T7 RNA polymerase
   3972..4093    -  polyA_signal   SV40 poly(A) signal: SV40 polyadenylation signal
   4116..4184    -  CDS            large T antigen (fragment): large T antigen from SV40 (simian virus 40)
   4189..4221    +  rep_origin     M13 ori (fragment): M13 bacteriophage origin of replication; arrow indicates direction of (+) strand synthesis
   4222..4273    -  misc_feature   bom (fragment): basis of mobility region from pBR322
   4338..4695    +  promoter       SV40 promoter: SV40 enhancer and early promoter
   4710..4757    +  promoter       EM7 promoter: synthetic bacterial promoter&nbsp
   4789..5580    +  CDS            neo: KKA2_KLEPN - Also known as kan, nptII. Experimental evidence at protein level: Swiss-Prot protein existence level 1. Resistance to kanamycin, neomycin, paromomycin, ribostamycin, butirosin and gentamicin B. From Klebsiella pneumoniae.
   5647..5695    +  polyA_signal   poly(A) signal: synthetic polyadenylation signal
   5724..5740    -  promoter       tet promoter (fragment): E. coli promoter for tetracycline efflux protein gene
   5852..6397    +  rep_origin     p15A ori: Plasmids containing the medium-copy-number p15A origin of replication can be propagated in E. coli cells that contain a second plasmid with the ColE1 origin.
   6485..6540    +  rep_origin     RSF ori (fragment): Plasmids containing the RSF 1030 origin of replication can be propagated in E. coli cells that contain additional plasmids with compatible origins.
   6639..6665    -  misc_feature   bom (fragment): basis of mobility region from pBR322
   6659..6706    -  mobile_element IS1 (fragment): prokaryotic transposable element IS1
   6714..6785    +  misc_feature   cer region (fragment): ColE1-derived recombination site that helps to maintain plasmids as monomers
