[The description below was written by a language model from this plasmid's Addgene catalogue record and pLannotate feature annotations shown in this document.]
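Description:
NanoLuc-DGK_ Fusion Vector is a mammalian expression plasmid of about 6.8 kb from Promega's Flexi vector family (backbone pFN31K-low Nluc CMV-Hygro). It is designed to produce human diacylglycerol kinase alpha (DGKA) fused at its N-terminus to NanoLuc luciferase. The plasmid is propagated in E. coli under kanamycin selection. The catalogue lists it as low copy, consistent with the annotated p15A origin. A fragment of the ColE1 cer site, which helps resolve plasmid multimers, is also detected, along with short fragmentary hits (RSF ori, bom, IS1, M13 ori) that are probably backbone remnants rather than functional elements.

In the expression cassette, the CMV immediate-early enhancer and promoter are followed by a chimeric β-globin/immunoglobulin intron that typically improves mRNA processing and expression. Next comes a T7 promoter that could support in vitro transcription. The human codon-optimized Nluc coding sequence sits directly upstream of the DGKA open reading frame, separated by a short linker region. An SV40 polyadenylation signal lies just downstream of the cassette, though it is annotated on the opposite strand. DGKA phosphorylates diacylglycerol to phosphatidic acid, switching between the signalling pathways driven by these two lipids.

A second cassette places the neo/nptII gene under tandem SV40 early and EM7 promoters with a synthetic poly(A) signal. This gives kanamycin resistance in bacteria and could in principle allow G418 selection in mammalian cells. The backbone name mentions "Hygro", but no hygromycin resistance gene is annotated in the sequenced record. The record states only that the plasmid expresses the fusion protein in mammalian cells. NanoLuc fusions of this kind are commonly used as luminescent donors in bioluminescence-based assays, but no specific application is given.
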