Addgene plasmid #238851: NanoLuc-DGK_ Fusion Vector
Purpose: Express NanoLuc-DGK_ Fusion Protein in Mammalian Cells under a CMV promoter
Depositing lab: Promega Corporation.
Backbone
  Vector backbone: pFN31K-low Nluc CMV-Hygro Flexi(R) Vector
  Vector type: Mammalian Expression
Growth in bacteria
  Bacterial resistance: Kanamycin, 50 μg/mL
  Growth temperature: 37°C
  Growth strain: DH5alpha
  Copy number: Low Copy
Gene/Insert
  Gene/Insert name: DGKA
  Species: H. sapiens (human)
  Entrez Gene: DGKA (a.k.a. DAGK, DAGK1, DGK-alpha)
  Promoter: CMV
  Tag / fusion protein: NanoLuc (R) (N terminal on backbone)
  Cloning method: Other
Terms and licenses: Academic/Nonprofit Terms; Industry Terms
How to cite: NanoLuc-DGK_ Fusion Vector was a gift from Promega Corporation (Addgene plasmid # 238851 ; http://n2t.net/addgene:238851 ; RRID:Addgene_238851)
